>Addgene plasmid #244798 | CL20_mEGFP_Vidr_031 | addgene full sequence | sequence record 488260 | Addgene NGS Result
TTGAGATCCTTTTTTTCTGCGCGTAATCTGCTGCTTGCAAACAAAAAAACCACCGCTACCAGCGGTGGTT
TGTTTGCCGGATCAAGAGCTACCAACTCTTTTTCCGAAGGTAACTGGCTTCAGCAGAGCGCAGATACCAA
ATACTGTTCTTCTAGTGTAGCCGTAGTTAGGCCACCACTTCAAGAACTCTGTAGCACCGCCTACATACCT
CGCTCTGCTAATCCTGTTACCAGTGGCTGCTGCCAGTGGCGATAAGTCGTGTCTTACCGGGTTGGACTCA
AGACGATAGTTACCGGATAAGGCGCAGCGGTCGGGCTGAACGGGGGGTTCGTGCACACAGCCCAGCTTGG
AGCGAACGACCTACACCGAACTGAGATACCTACAGCGTGAGCTATGAGAAAGCGCCACGCTTCCCGAAGG
GAGAAAGGCGGACAGGTATCCGGTAAGCGGCAGGGTCGGAACAGGAGAGCGCACGAGGGAGCTTCCAGGG
GGAAACGCCTGGTATCTTTATAGTCCTGTCGGGTTTCGCCACCTCTGACTTGAGCGTCGATTTTTGTGAT
GCTCGTCAGGGGGGCGGAGCCTATGGAAAAACGCCAGCAACGCGGCCTTTTTACGGTTCCTGGCCTTTTG
CTGGCCTTTTGCTCACATGTTCTTTCCTGCGTTATCCCCTGATTCTGTGGATAACCGTATTACCGCCTTT
GAGTGAGCTGATACCGCTCGCCGCAGCCGAACGACCGAGCGCAGCGAGTCAGTGAGCGAGGAAGCGGAAG
AGCGCCCAATACGCAAACCGCCTCTCCCCGCGCGTTGGCCGATTCATTAATGCAGCGGATCCAGACATGA
TAAGATACATTGATGAGTTTGGACAAACCACAACTAGAATGCAGTGAAAAAAATGCTTTATTTGTGAAAT
TTGTGATGCTATTGCTTTATTTGTAACCATTATAAGCTGCAATAAACAAGTTAGCTTTTTGCAAAAGCCT
AGGCCTCCAAAAAAGCCTCCTCACTACTTCTGGAATAGCTCAGAGGCCGAGGCGGCCTCGGCCTCTGCAT
AAATAAAAAAAATTAGTCAGCCATGGGGCGGAGAATGGGCGGAACTGGGCGGAGTTAGGGGCGGGATGGG
CGGAGTTAGGGGCGGGACTATGGTTGCTGACTAATTGAGATGCGGATCCGCTGGCACGACAGGTTTCCCG
ACTGGAAAGCGGGCAGTGAGCGCAACGCAATTAATGTGAGTTAGCTCACTCATTAGGCACCCCAGGCTTT
ACACTTTATGCTTCCGGCTCGTATGTTGTGTGGAATTGTGAGCGGATAACAATTTCACACAGGAAACAGC
TATGACCATGATTACGCCAAGCTTGGGCTGCAGGTCGAGGGATCTCCATAAGAGAAGAGGGACAGCTATG
ACTGGGAGTAGTCAGGAGAGGAGGAAAAATCTGGCTAGTAAAACATGTAAGGAAAATTTTAGGGATGTTA
AAGAAAAAAATAACACAAAACAAAATATAAAAAAAATCTAACCTCAAGTCAAGGCTTTTCTATGGAATAA
GGAATGGACAGCAGGGGGCTGTTTCATATACTGATGACCTCTTTATAGCCAACCTTTGTTCATGGCAGCC
AGCATATGGGCATATGTTGCCAAACTCTAAACCAAATACTCATTCTGATGTTTTAAATGATTTGCCCTCC
CATATGTCCTTCCGAGTGAGAGACACAAAAAATTCCAACACACTATTGCAATGAAAATAAATTTCCTTTA
TTAGCCAGAAGTCAGATGCTCAAGGGGCTTCATGATGTCCCCATAATTTTTGGCAGAGGGAAAAAGATCT
GCTAGCTCGAGCAGCTGAAGCTTTATTGAGGCTTAAGCAGTGGGTTCCCTAGTTAGCCAGAGAGCTCCCA
GGCTCAGATCTGGTCTAACCAGAGAGACCCAGTACAGGCAAAAAGCAGATCTTGTCTTCTTTGGGAGTGA
ATTAGCCCTTCCAGTCCCCCCTTTTCTTTTAAAAAGTGGCTAAGATCTACAGCTGCCTTGTAAGTCATTG
GTCTTAAAGGTACCGTAATCTTATCTAGAACCGGTTCAGAAATGAGATGGATGCCCGTATGGAGTTACCC
CTTGCTGAGGCTGGTTGGAGCTTAACTGTTTCTGCAGTTGACGAACCAGCGCAGCTGTCTGCTGTTGTTG
CTGAGTCTGCTGCAGCCCCTGACGTGGGAATAACGGTTGCTGTGGTTGCATAGCTTGCAAACCAAGTGTT
TGACTTTGGGATTGGCTTGATTGCTGCGGTTGTGGGGGCTGTTGGGGCTGCGGCTGCTGGGGCTGCTGCA
TTTGAAGCAGGCGCTGTTGTTGGCGGACCTGTGGTTGGCGGGGGCGCATGGGGTCTTGAGGTAACGGAAC
GGAAGGAAGGTTAGGGTGTGCCGAAGTTAAGACAGCGTCAATGCCTCCACCGACAAGGGGGCTCTGCTGA
AGGGCCTGATGATTCAGGCGTTGACTCCCAGTCAGTGGTTGAAGATACGGTGATGCCTGTTGTTGCACAT
AGCCTGAGGGCTGCTGTTGAATTTGGCGAAGACGTTCCATCAATACGGGATTTGAATGCGCCGCAGGGTA
TGCGCGAGAATTGTAGCTTGGGCTTAAGACCACAGATCCCGCTTGCTGTTGGGATGTCTGCTGCAGCGGC
ATCTGGGTTCCGTACATGGTGTATCCTTGCGGCATTGTCTGAGCTTGTTGCAAGCCGGGATATTGGGGCA
GTTGAGGCGATGGACGAGCCTGTGCTGCAAAAAGAGCTGCTTGATCGCCCGGCTGCCCTTGTTGGAACGG
GCGAGTTTGTGCTTGGCGAAGTAAGCGTTGTTGTTGTTGCTGCTGCAACAATTTCATTTGGATCAATTGT
TGCTGCGAGGTGATAGCGTGAAGGCTCGGCGGCTGCATCATGGCTCCTGAGCGGCGCTGTAACATGTTTG
ATAAAGCCTGCTTCGTATTTGTAGGTACGAACGAGCCGGCAGGATCTAAGCGTGAGCCCCCAGGAGTCAG
ACTCTGATTCTGCAAAAAAAAACCGGGCTGTTGTGGTTGACCAACCAGGTTATAACCCCATAAGGTGGAT
TGTGGATGATGCATCATCTGAGAGCTAATAGGGCTATAATTGGGGGGTACACGATAAATATTAGACTGCG
GGTATTCATCAACGCGTGAACTAGACTTAGTTTTGCGCTTGCGACCTTTGGTTTTTTTCTCCTCATCTGT
GGTAGTTTTCCCTTGATCAGACAACTCCGCAGATTTGCGTTCAGGTTCCTGGGAAACCGGGCTAGTAGGT
TCCTCCTCTTCTTCCTCTGGCGGAAGAGGCAACGGTTGCAAGTAATAGCTACGGGGTTTTGGCATTGGAT
GCGTATGGTACAGAAGCAAATGCCGGGAAGCGGCCGCACTTCCCCCGGAGCCTCCGCTTCCGCCCTTGTA
CAGCTCGTCCATGCCGAGAGTGATCCCGGCGGCGGTCACGAACTCCAGCAGGACCATGTGATCGCGCTTC
TCGTTGGGGTCTTTGCTCAGCTTGGACTGGGTGCTCAGGTAGTGGTTGTCGGGCAGCAGCACGGGGCCGT
CGCCGATGGGGGTGTTCTGCTGGTAGTGGTCGGCGAGCTGCACGCTGCCGTCCTCGATGTTGTGGCGGAT
CTTGAAGTTCACCTTGATGCCGTTCTTCTGCTTGTCGGCCATGATATAGACGTTGTGGCTGTTGTAGTTG
TACTCCAGCTTGTGCCCCAGGATGTTGCCGTCCTCCTTGAAGTCGATGCCCTTCAGCTCGATGCGGTTCA
CCAGGGTGTCGCCCTCGAACTTCACCTCGGCGCGGGTCTTGTAGTTGCCGTCGTCCTTGAAGAAGATGGT
GCGCTCCTGGACGTAGCCTTCGGGCATGGCGGACTTGAAGAAGTCGTGCTGCTTCATGTGGTCGGGGTAG
CGGCTGAAGCACTGCACGCCGTAGGTCAGGGTGGTCACGAGGGTGGGCCAGGGCACGGGCAGCTTGCCGG
TGGTGCAGATGAACTTCAGGGTCAGCTTGCCGTAGGTGGCATCGCCCTCGCCCTCGCCGGACACGCTGAA
CTTGTGGCCGTTTACGTCGCCGTCCAGCTCGACCAGGATGGGCACCACCCCGGTGAACAGCTCCTCGCCC
TTGCTCACCATGGTGGCGACCGGTGGATCCCGGGCCCGCGGTACCGTCGACTGCAGAATTCGGTTCACTA
AACGAGCCCGGTTCACTAAACGAGCTCTGCTTATATAGACCTCCCACCGTACACGCCTACCGCCCATTTG
CGTCAATGGGGCGGAGTTGTTACGACATTTTGGAAAGTCCCGTTGATTTTGGTGCCAAAACAAACTCCCA
TTGACGTCAATGGGGTGGAGACTTGGAAATCCCCGTGAGTCAAACCGCTATCCACGCCCATTGATGTACT
GCCAAAACCGCATCACCATGGTAATAGCGATGACTAATACGTAGATGTACTGCCAAGTAGGAAAGTCCCA
TAAGGTCATGTACTGGGCATAATGCCAGGCGGGCCATTTACCGTCATTGACGTCAATAGGGGGCGTACTT
GGCATATGATACACTTGATGTACTGCCAAGTGGGCAGTTTACCGTAAATACTCCACCCATTGACGTCAAT
GGAAAGTCCCTATTGGCGTTACTATGGGAACATACGTCATTATTGACGTCAATGGGCGGGGGTCGTTGGG
CGGTCAGCCAGGCGGGCCATTTACCGTAAGTTATGTAACGCGGAACTCCATATATGGGCTATGAACTAAT
GACCCCGTAATTGATTACTATTAATAACTAGCACGCGTTCGAAGCTTGAGCTCGGTCCCCTCGGGGTTGG
GAGGTGGGTCTGAAACGATAATGGTGAATATCCCTGCCTAACTCTATTCACTATAGAAAGTACAGCAAAA
ACTATTCTTAAACCTACCAAGCCTCCTACTATCATTATGAATAATTTTATATACCACAGCCAATTTGTTA
TGTTAAACCAATTCCACAAACTTGCCCATTTATCTAATTCCAATAATTCTTGTTCATTCTTTTCTTGCTG
GTTTTGCGATTCTTCAATTAAGGAGTGTATTAAGCTTGTGTAATTGTTAATTTCTCTGTCCCACTCCATC
CAGGTCGTGTGATTCCAAATCTGTTCCAGAGATTTATTACTCCAACTAGCATTCCAAGGCACAGCAGTGG
TGCAAATGAGTTTTCCAGAGCAACCCCAAATCCCCAGGAGCTGTTGATCCTTTAGGTATCTTTCCACAGC
CAGGATTCTTGCCTGGAGCTGCTTGATGCCCCAGACTGTGAGTTGCAACAGATGCTGTTGCGCCTCAATA
GCCCTCAGCAAATTGTTCTGCTGCTGCACTATACCAGACAATAATTGTCTGGCCTGTACCGTCAGCGTCA
TTGACGCTGCGCCCATAGTGCTTCCTGCTGCTCCCAAGAACCCAAGGAACAAAGCTCCTATTCCCACTGC
TCTTTTTTCTCTCTGCACCACTCTTCTCTTTGCCTTGGTGGGTGCTACTCCTAATGGTTCAATTTTTACT
ACTTTATATTTATATAATTCACTTCTCCAATTGTCCCTCATATCTCCTCCTTATGGTGTTTTACTAAACT
TTTCCATGTTCTAATCCTCATCCTGTCTACTTGCCACACAATCATCACCTGCCATCTGTTTTCCATAATC
CCTAATGATCTTTGCTTTTCTTCTTGGCACTACTTTTATGTCACTATTATCTTGTATTACTACTGCCCCT
TCACCTTTCCAGAGGAGCTTTGCTGGTCCTTTCCAAAGTGGATTTCTGCTGTCCCTGTAATAAACCCGAA
AATTTTGAATTTTTGTAATTTGTTTTTGTAATTCTTTAGTTTGTATGTCTGTTGCTATTATGTCTACTAT
TCTTTCCCCTGCACTGTACCCCCCAATCCCCCCTTTTCTTTTAAAATTGTGGATGAATACTGCCATTTGT
ACTGCTGTCTTAAGATGTTCAGCCTGATCTCTTACCTGTCCTATAATTTTCTTTAATTCTTTATTCATAG
ATTCTACTACTCCTTGACTTTGGGGATTGTAGGGAATTTCCAGGTCTGAAGATCCTGCTGCTTGCTGTGC
TTTTTTCTTACTTTTGTTTTGCTCTTCCTCTATCTTGTCTAAAGCTTCCTTGGTGTCTTTTATCTCTATC
CTTTGATGCACACAATAGAGGGTTGCTACTGTATTATATAATGATCTAAGTTCTTCTGATCCTGTCTGAA
GGGATGGTTGTAGCTGTCCCAGTATTTGTCTACAGCCTTCTGATGTTTCTAACAGGCCAGTATTAACTGC
GAATCGTTCTAGCTCCCTGCTTGCCCATACTATATGTTTTAATTTATATTTTTTCTTTCCCCCTGGCCTT
AACCGAATTTTTTCCCATCGCGATCTAATTCTCCCCCGCTTAATACTGACGCTCTCGCACCCATCTCTCT
CCTTCTAGCCTCCGCTAGTCAAAATTTTTGGCGTACTCACCAGTCGCCGCCCCTCGCCTCTTGCCGTGCG
CGCTTCAGCAAGCCGAGTCCTGCGTCGAGAGAGCTCCTCTGGTTTCCCTTTCGCTTTCAAGTCCCTGTTC
GGGCGCCACTGCTAGAGATTTTCCACACTGACTAAAAGGGTCTGAGGGATCTCTAGTTACCAGAGTCACA
CAACAGACGGGCACACACTACTTGAAGCACTCAAGGCAAGCTTTATTGAGGCTTAAGCAGTGGGTTCCCT
AGTTAGCCAGAGAGCTCCCAGGCTCAGATCTGGTCTAACCAGAGAGACCCAGTACAGGCAAAAAGCAGCT
GCTTATATGCAGGATCTGAGGGCTCGCCACTCCCCAGTCCCGCCCAGGCCACGCCTCCCATGGTAATAGC
GATGACTAATACGTAGATGTACTGCCAAGTAGGAAAGTCCCATAAGGTCATGTACTGGGCATAATGCCAG
GCGGGCCATTTACCGTCATTGACGTCAATAGGGGGCGTACTTGGCATATGATACACTTGATGTACTGCCA
AGTGGGCAGTTTACCGTAAATACTCCACCCATTGACGTCAATGGAAAGTCCCTATTGGCGTTACTATGGG
AACATACGTCATTATTGACGTCAATGGGCGGGGGTCGTTGGGCGGTCAGCCAGGCGGGCCATTTACCGTA
AGTTATGTAACGCGGAACTCCATATATGGGCTATGAACTAATGACCCCGTAATTGATTACTATTAATAAC
TAGTCAATAATCAATGTCGACCCAGGTGGCACTTTTCGGGGAAATGTGCGCGGAACCCCTATTTGTTTAT
TTTTCTAAATACATTCAAATATGTATCCGCTCATGAGACAATAACCCTGATAAATGCTTCAATAATATTG
AAAAAGGAAGAGTATGAGTATTCAACATTTCCGTGTCGCCCTTATTCCCTTTTTTGCGGCATTTTGCCTT
CCTGTTTTTGCTCACCCAGAAACGCTGGTGAAAGTAAAAGATGCTGAAGATCAGTTGGGTGCACGAGTGG
GTTACATCGAACTGGATCTCAACAGCGGTAAGATCCTTGAGAGTTTTCGCCCCGAAGAACGTTTTCCAAT
GATGAGCACTTTTAAAGTTCTGCTATGTGGCGCGGTATTATCCCGTATTGACGCCGGGCAAGAGCAACTC
GGTCGCCGCATACACTATTCTCAGAATGACTTGGTTGAGTACTCACCAGTCACAGAAAAGCATCTTACGG
ATGGCATGACAGTAAGAGAATTATGCAGTGCTGCCATAACCATGAGTGATAACACTGCGGCCAACTTACT
TCTGACAACGATCGGAGGACCGAAGGAGCTAACCGCTTTTTTGCACAACATGGGGGATCATGTAACTCGC
CTTGATCGTTGGGAACCGGAGCTGAATGAAGCCATACCAAACGACGAGCGTGACACCACGATGCCTGTAG
CAATGGCAACAACGTTGCGCAAACTATTAACTGGCGAACTACTTACTCTAGCTTCCCGGCAACAATTAAT
AGACTGGATGGAGGCGGATAAAGTTGCAGGACCACTTCTGCGCTCGGCCCTTCCGGCTGGCTGGTTTATT
GCTGATAAATCTGGAGCCGGTGAGCGTGGGTCTCGCGGTATCATTGCAGCACTGGGGCCAGATGGTAAGC
CCTCCCGTATCGTAGTTATCTACACGACGGGGAGTCAGGCAACTATGGATGAACGAAATAGACAGATCGC
TGAGATAGGTGCCTCACTGATTAAGCATTGGTAACTGTCAGACCAAGTTTACTCATATATACTTTAGATT
GATTTAAAACTTCATTTTTAATTTAAAAGGATCTAGGTGAAGATCCTTTTTGATAATCTCATGACCAAAA
TCCCTTAACGTGAGTTTTCGTTCCACTGAGCGTCAGACCCCGTAGAAAAGATCAAAGGATCTTC
Features (pLannotate 1.2.2; 29 found; start..end, strand, type, name):
      1..589     +  rep_origin     ori: high-copy-number ColE1/pMB1/pBR322/pUC origin of replication
    772..826     +  CDS            lacI (fragment): lac repressor; lacI; The lac repressor binds to the lac operator to inhibit transcription in E. coli. This inhibition can be relieved by adding lactose or isopropyl-β-D-thiogalactopyranoside (IPTG).
    828..962     -  polyA_signal   SV40 poly(A) signal: SV40 polyadenylation signal
    982..1117    -  rep_origin     SV40 ori: SV40 origin of replication
   1141..1163    -  promoter       SV40 promoter (fragment): SV40 enhancer and early promoter
   1170..1209    +  CDS            lacI (fragment): lac repressor; lacI; The lac repressor binds to the lac operator to inhibit transcription in E. coli. This inhibition can be relieved by adding lactose or isopropyl-β-D-thiogalactopyranoside (IPTG).
   1222..1243    +  protein_bind   CAP binding site: CAP binding activates transcription in the presence of cAMP. E. coli catabolite activator protein
   1258..1288    +  promoter       lac promoter: promoter for the E. coli lac operon
   1296..1312    +  protein_bind   lac operator: The lac repressor binds to the lac operator to inhibit transcription in E. coli. This inhibition can be relieved by adding lactose or isopropyl-β-D-thiogalactopyranoside (IPTG). lac repressor encoded by lacI
   1697..1752    -  polyA_signal   β-globin poly(A) signal: rabbit β-globin polyadenylation signal (Gil and Proudfoot, 1987)
   1838..1973    -  LTR            3' LTR (ΔU3) (fragment): self-inactivating 3' long terminal repeat (LTR) from HIV-1
   1975..2043    -  CDS            nef (fragment): NEF_HV1Z2 - Experimental evidence at protein level: Swiss-Prot protein existence level 1. Extracellular Nef protein targets CD4(+) T-lymphocytes for apoptosis by interacting with CXCR4 surface receptors. From Human immunodeficiency virus type 1 group M subtype D (isolate Z2/CDC-Z34) (HIV-1).
   2069..3382    -  CDS            MED12L (fragment): MD12L_HUMAN - Also known as KIAA1635, TNRC11L, TRALP, TRALPUSH. Experimental evidence at protein level: Swiss-Prot protein existence level 1. May be a component of the Mediator complex, a coactivator involved in the regulated transcription of nearly all RNA polymerase II-dependent genes. Mediator functions as a bridge to convey information from gene-specific regulatory proteins to the basal RNA polymerase II transcription machinery. Mediator is recruited to promoters by direct interactions with regulatory proteins and serves as a scaffold for the assembly of a functional preinitiation complex
   3425..4141    -  CDS            mEGFP: mEGFP is a basic (constitutively fluorescent) green fluorescent protein published in 2002, derived from Aequorea victoria. It has moderate acid sensitivity.
   4155..4192    -  misc_feature   MCS (fragment): multiple cloning site
   4191..4207    -  promoter       tight TRE promoter (fragment): Tet-responsive promoter PTight, consisting of seven tet operator sequences followed by the minimal CMV promoter
   4223..4426    -  promoter       CMV promoter: human cytomegalovirus (CMV) immediate early promoter
   4427..4730    -  enhancer       CMV enhancer: human cytomegalovirus immediate early enhancer
   4798..4814    -  misc_feature   MCS (fragment): multiple cloning site
   4814..4839    -  CDS            Rev (fragment): human immunodeficiency virus 1 (HIV-1) Rev protein; rev; enhances nuclear export of unspliced and incompletely spliced viral mRNAs
   5216..5449    -  misc_feature   RRE: The Rev response element (RRE) of HIV-1 allows for Rev-dependent mRNA export from the nucleus to the cytoplasm.
   5583..5666    -  CDS            vif (fragment): VIF_HV1BR - Experimental evidence at protein level: Swiss-Prot protein existence level 1. Counteracts the innate antiviral activity of host APOBEC3F and APOBEC3G. Forms a complex with host APOBEC3F and APOBEC3G thus preventing the entry of these lethally hypermutating enzymes into progeny virions. Recruits an active E3 ubiquitin ligase complex composed of elongin BC, CUL5, and RBX2 to induce polyubiquitination of APOBEC3G and APOBEC3F. In turn, they are directed to the 26S proteasome for degradation. Vif interaction with APOBEC3G also blocks its cytidine deaminase activity in a proteasome-inde
   5809..5926    -  misc_feature   cPPT/CTS: central polypurine tract and central termination sequence of HIV-1
   6075..6434    -  CDS            HIV-1 gag (fragment): gag protein from human immunodeficiency virus 1; gag
   6418..6543    -  misc_feature   HIV-1 Ψ: packaging signal of human immunodeficiency virus type 1
   6590..6847    -  LTR            5' LTR (truncated): truncated 5' long terminal repeat (LTR) from HIV-1
   6849..7228    -  enhancer       CMV enhancer: human cytomegalovirus immediate early enhancer
   7259..7363    +  promoter       AmpR promoter: bla
   7364..8224    +  CDS            AmpR: β-lactamase; bla; confers resistance to ampicillin, carbenicillin, and related antibiotics
