[The description below was written by a language model from this plasmid's Addgene catalogue record and pLannotate feature annotations shown in this document.]
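Description:
CL20_mEGFP_Vidr_031 is a mammalian expression plasmid of about 8.4 kb built on the CL20 backbone. The catalogue lists it only as a mammalian expression vector, but the feature table shows the architecture of a self-inactivating HIV-1 lentiviral transfer vector. It is propagated in E. coli through a high-copy ColE1/pUC origin and selected with ampicillin via the β-lactamase gene. The use of a recombination-tolerant growth strain is consistent with the repeated LTR sequences. The viral portion begins with a CMV enhancer fused to a truncated 5' LTR, which allows Tat-independent transcription of the vector genome. This is followed by the Ψ packaging signal with a gag fragment, the cPPT/CTS, the Rev response element, and a ΔU3 3' LTR followed by a rabbit β-globin polyadenylation signal. Outside the viral cassette are an SV40 origin and poly(A) signal and remnants of lac regulatory sequences.

The payload sits between the RRE and the 3' LTR and is driven by an internal CMV enhancer/promoter. It encodes monomeric EGFP fused to the N-terminus of Vidr_031, an unmutated intrinsically disordered region from the human protein MD12L (MED12L), a putative Mediator complex subunit. The depositor's comment indicates that the fragment covers residues 1708–2145, which matches the roughly 1.3 kb MED12L fragment annotated downstream of mEGFP. No mammalian selection marker is annotated, so mEGFP fluorescence is the only annotated means of identifying expressing cells. The stated purpose is to express the fluorescently tagged IDR in cells. The associated publication concerns protein condensate formation and its links to RNA biology, which suggests use in imaging the localisation and condensate-forming behaviour of this region, either by transfection or, given the vector elements, potentially by lentiviral transduction.
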