Addgene plasmid #244798: CL20_mEGFP_Vidr_031
Purpose: Express mEGFP-tagged intrinsically disordered protein (IDR), Vidr_031, derived from human protein MD12L
Depositing lab: Richard Kriwacki. Depositing organization: St. Jude Children's Research Hospital. Publication: Proteome-wide computational analyses reveal links between protein condensate formation and RNA biology. Maiti S, Tripathi S, Baggett DW, Phillips AH, Park CG, Wang J, Wahiduzzaman, Freyaldenhoven WT, Kinger S, Pioso BJ, Bollinger JC, Somjee R, Lang B, Babu MM, Kriwacki RW. Sci Adv. 2025 Dec 5;11(49):eady1420. doi: 10.1126/sciadv.ady1420. Epub 2025 Dec 3. PubMed 41337585.
Backbone
  Vector backbone: CL20
  Vector type: Mammalian Expression
Growth in bacteria
  Bacterial resistance: Ampicillin, 100 μg/mL
  Growth temperature: 37°C
  Growth strain: NEB Stable
  Copy number: High Copy
Gene/Insert
  Gene/Insert name: Vidr_031
  Species: H. sapiens (human)
  Mutation: Unmutated
  Tag / fusion protein: monomeric EGFP (N terminal on insert)
  Cloning method: Restriction Enzyme; 5′ cloning site Unknown (unknown if destroyed)
Terms and licenses: Academic/Nonprofit Terms; Industry Terms: Not Available to Industry
Depositor comments: MD12L_1708_2145
How to cite: CL20_mEGFP_Vidr_031 was a gift from Richard Kriwacki (Addgene plasmid # 244798 ; http://n2t.net/addgene:244798 ; RRID:Addgene_244798)
